Addgene plasmid #67033: pRJPaph-sYFP2
Purpose: Plasmid for Paph-sYFP2 integration downstream of B. diazoefficiens (B. japonicum) scoI
Depositing lab: Julia Vorholt. Depositing organization: ETH Zurich (Swiss Federal Institute of Technology). Publication: Stable fluorescent and enzymatic tagging of Bradyrhizobium diazoefficiens to analyze host-plant infection and colonization. Ledermann R, Bartsch I, Remus-Emsermann M, Vorholt JA, Fischer HM. Mol Plant Microbe Interact. 2015 Jun 2. 10.1094/MPMI-03-15-0054-TA PubMed 26035130.
Backbone
  Vector backbone: pSUP202pol4
  Vector type: Conjugative bacterial vector
Growth in bacteria
  Bacterial resistance: Tetracycline, 10 μg/mL
  Growth temperature: 37°C
  Growth strain: DH5alpha
  Copy number: High Copy
Gene/Insert 1
  Gene/Insert name: B. diazoefficiens DNA from scoI downstream region (comprising blr1132')
  Species: Bradyrhizobium diazoefficiens USDA 110 (Bradyrhizobium japonicum USDA 110)
  Insert size (bp): 807
Gene/Insert 2
  Gene/Insert name: sYFP2
  Species: Synthetic
  Insert size (bp): 720
Resource information
  A portion of this plasmid was derived from a plasmid made by: pLM-sYFP2 (Kaczmarczyk et al., J. Bacteriol. 193:6629-6638, 2011)
Terms and licenses: Academic/Nonprofit Terms; Industry Terms: Not Available to Industry
How to cite: pRJPaph-sYFP2 was a gift from Julia Vorholt (Addgene plasmid # 67033 ; http://n2t.net/addgene:67033 ; RRID:Addgene_67033)
