[The description below was written by a language model from this plasmid's Addgene catalogue record and pLannotate feature annotations shown in this document.]
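Description:
pRJPaph-sYFP2 is an 8.7 kb conjugative bacterial vector built on the pSUP202pol4 backbone, designed to place a constitutively expressed yellow fluorescent protein gene into the chromosome of Bradyrhizobium diazoefficiens USDA 110 (formerly B. japonicum). It is maintained in E. coli through a ColE1/pMB1-type origin with the adjacent rop gene and pBR322 bom region, and is selected with tetracycline via an intact tetA efflux gene driven by its tet promoter. The feature table also shows only fragments of β-lactamase and chloramphenicol acetyltransferase genes, remnants of the pBR325-like ancestry that were interrupted during backbone construction and are not listed as usable markers. An IncP (RP4-type) mobilisation region is present, comprising oriT with traJ, traK and partial traI and traL, which allows transfer from a suitable donor E. coli strain that supplies the remaining transfer functions.

The payload has two parts. The first is an 807 bp fragment of B. diazoefficiens DNA from the region downstream of scoI, including part of blr1132, which is not picked up by the automated annotation but presumably lies in the unannotated stretch next to the reporter. It provides homology for recombination, and since narrow-host-range ColE1-type replicons are generally not expected to replicate in rhizobia, tetracycline-resistant recipients should arise through integration at this locus. The second is the 720 bp sYFP2 coding sequence, a fast-maturing monomeric Aequorea-derived YFP, derived from pLM-sYFP2. According to the name and purpose it is expressed from the aph promoter. That promoter is not annotated as such, though the Tn5-derived fragment immediately upstream of sYFP2 is consistent with it. The associated publication uses such constructs for stable fluorescent tagging to follow host-plant infection and colonisation.
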