Features (pLannotate 1.2.2; 19 found; start..end, strand, type, name):
     57..1244    +  CDS            tetA: TCR3_ECOLX - Experimental evidence at protein level: Swiss-Prot protein existence level 1. Resistance to tetracycline by an active tetracycline efflux. This is an energy-dependent process that decreases the accumulation of the antibiotic in whole cells. This protein functions as a metal- tetracycline/H(+) antiporter. From Escherichia coli. This protein is used as a marker in many commonly used cloning vectors, such as pBR322 and pACYC184.
   1489..1884    -  CDS            YPB1_ECOLX: Protein predicted: Swiss-Prot protein existence level 4. From Escherichia coli.
   1888..2079    +  CDS            rop: Rop protein, which maintains plasmids at low copy number; rop
   2181..2321    +  misc_feature   bom: basis of mobility region from pBR322
   2507..3095    -  rep_origin     ori: high-copy-number ColE1/pMB1/pBR322/pUC origin of replication
   3267..3580    -  CDS            bla(M) (fragment): β-lactamase lacking the signal sequence; bla(M); allows cytosolic expression of β-lactamase
   3581..3690    +  CDS            traJ (fragment): oriT-recognizing protein; traJ
   3696..3721    +  misc_feature   MCS (fragment): pBluescript multiple cloning site
   4551..5267    -  CDS            SYFP2: SYFP2 is a basic (constitutively fluorescent) yellow fluorescent protein published in 2006, derived from Aequorea victoria. It is reported to be a very rapidly-maturing monomer with moderate acid sensitivity.
   5297..5614    -  CDS            tnpA (fragment): TN5P_ECOLX - Also known as tnp. Experimental evidence at protein level: Swiss-Prot protein existence level 1. Mediates transposition of transposon Tn5 by a 'cut and paste' mechanism. First, the monomeric transposase binds the 19 bp inverted DNA repeats flanking the transposon. Then, dimerization of the DNA- bound transposase creates a synaptic DNA complex. After nicking of the first DNA strand, excision of the transposon proceeds through a series of intermediates. The transposase then mediates the insertion of the transposon at a new site by strand transfer. The activity of the wild- type tran
   5623..6069    +  CDS            CmR (fragment): chloramphenicol acetyltransferase; cat; confers resistance to chloramphenicol
   6329..6883    -  CDS            traI (fragment): TRAI6_ECOLX - Experimental evidence at protein level: Swiss-Prot protein existence level 1. The initiation process of transfer DNA synthesis requires the interaction of at least three plasmid-specific components (TraH, I, and J) at the transfer origin resulting in the assembly of a specialised nucleoprotein complex - the relaxosome. Site- and strand-specific cleavage at the transfer origin is dependent on TraI and TraJ. From Escherichia coli.
   6921..7292    -  CDS            traJ: oriT-recognizing protein; traJ
   7325..7434    -  oriT           oriT: incP origin of transfer
   7660..8061    +  CDS            traK: TRAK4_ECOLX - Experimental evidence at protein level: Swiss-Prot protein existence level 1. From Escherichia coli.
   8064..8321    +  CDS            traL (fragment): TRAL4_ECOLX - Experimental evidence at protein level: Swiss-Prot protein existence level 1. From Escherichia coli.
   8318..8412    +  CDS            TcR (fragment): tetracycline efflux protein; tet; confers resistance to tetracycline
   8409..8680    -  CDS            TcR (fragment): tetracycline efflux protein; tet; confers resistance to tetracycline
   8685..9       +  promoter       tet promoter (across the origin): E. coli promoter for tetracycline efflux protein gene
>Addgene plasmid #67033 | pRJPaph-sYFP2 | depositor full sequence | sequence record 115545 | pRJPaph-sYFP2 sequence 8704 bps
AGCTTTAATGCGGTAGTTTATCACAGTTAAATTGCTAACGCAGTCAGGCACCGTGTATGAAATCTAACAA
TGCGCTCATCGTCATCCTCGGCACCGTCACCCTGGATGCTGTAGGCATAGGCTTGGTTATGCCGGTACTG
CCGGGCCTCTTGCGGGATATCGTCCATTCCGACAGCATCGCCAGTCACTATGGCGTGCTGCTAGCGCTAT
ATGCGTTGATGCAATTTCTATGCGCACCCGTTCTCGGAGCACTGTCCGACCGCTTTGGCCGCCGCCCAGT
CCTGCTCGCTTCGCTACTTGGAGCCACTATCGACTACGCGATCATGGCGACCACACCCGTCCTGTGGATC
CTCTACGCCGGACGCATCGTGGCCGGCATCACCGGCGCCACAGGTGCGGTTGCTGGCGCCTATATCGCCG
ACATCACCGATGGGGAAGATCGGGCTCGCCACTTCGGGCTCATGAGCGCTTGTTTCGGCGTGGGTATGGT
GGCAGGCCCCGTGGCCGGGGGACTGTTGGGCGCCATCTCCTTGCATGCACCATTCCTTGCGGCGGCGGTG
CTCAACGGCCTCAACCTACTACTGGGCTGCTTCCTAATGCAGGAGTCGCATAAGGGAGAGCGTCGACCGA
TGCCCTTGAGAGCCTTCAACCCAGTCAGCTCCTTCCGGTGGGCGCGGGGCATGACTATCGTCGCCGCACT
TATGACTGTCTTCTTTATCATGCAACTCGTAGGACAGGTGCCGGCAGCGCTCTGGGTCATTTTCGGCGAG
GACCGCTTTCGCTGGAGCGCGACGATGATCGGCCTGTCGCTTGCGGTATTCGGAATCTTGCACGCCCTCG
CTCAAGCCTTCGTCACTGGTCCCGCCACCAAACGTTTCGGCGAGAAGCAGGCCATTATCGCCGGCATGGC
GGCCGACGCGCTGGGCTACGTCTTGCTGGCGTTCGCGACGCGAGGCTGGATGGCCTTCCCCATTATGATT
CTTCTCGCTTCCGGCGGCATCGGGATGCCCGCGTTGCAGGCCATGCTGTCCAGGCAGGTAGATGACGACC
ATCAGGGACAGCTTCAAGGATCGCTCGCGGCTCTTACCAGCCTAACTTCGATCACTGGACCGCTGATCGT
CACGGCGATTTATGCCGCCTCGGCGAGCACATGGAACGGGTTGGCATGGATTGTAGGCGCCGCCCTATAC
CTTGTCTGCCTCCCCGCGTTGCGTCGCGGTGCATGGAGCCGGGCCACCTCGACCTGAATGGAAGCCGGCG
GCACCTCGCTAACGGATTCACCACTCCAAGAATTGGAGCCAATCAATTCTTGCGGAGAACTGTGAATGCG
CAAACCAACCCTTGGCAGAACATATCCATCGCGTCCGCCATCTCCAGCAGCCGCACGCGGCGCATCTCGG
GCAGCGTTGGGTCCTGGCCACGGGTGCGCATGATCGTGCTCCTGTCGTTGAGGACCCGGCTAGGCTGGCG
GGGTTGCCTTACTGGTTAGCAGAATGAATCACCGATACGCGAGCGAACGTGAAGCGACTGCTGCTGCAAA
ACGTCTGCGACCTGAGCAACAACATGAATGGTCTTCGGTTTCCGTGTTTCGTAAAGTCTGGAAACGCGGA
AGTCAGCGCCCTGCACCATTATGTTCCGGATCTGCATCGCAGGATGCTGCTGGCTACCCTGTGGAACACC
TACATCTGTATTAACGAAGCGCTGGCATTGACCCTGAGTGATTTTTCTCTGGTCCCGCCGCATCCATACC
GCCAGTTGTTTACCCTCACAACGTTCCAGTAACCGGGCATGTTCATCATCAGTAACCCGTATCGTGAGCA
TCCTCTCTCGTTTCATCGGTATCATTACCCCCATGAACAGAAATTCCCCCTTACACGGAGGCATCAAGTG
ACCAAACAGGAAAAAACCGCCCTTAACATGGCCCGCTTTATCAGAAGCCAGACATTAACGCTTCTGGAGA
AACTCAACGAGCTGGACGCGGATGAACAGGCAGACATCTGTGAATCGCTTCACGACCACGCTGATGAGCT
TTACCGCAGCTGCCTCGCGCGTTTCGGTGATGACGGTGAAAACCTCTGACACATGCAGCTCCCGGAGACG
GTCACAGCTTGTCTGTAAGCGGATGCCGGGAGCAGACAAGCCCGTCAGGGCGCGTCAGCGGGTGTTGGCG
GGTGTCGGGGCGCAGCCATGACCCAGTCACGTAGCGATAGCGGAGTGTATACTGGCTTAACTATGCGGCA
TCAGAGCAGATTGTACTGAGAGTGCACCATATGCGGTGTGAAATACCGCACAGATGCGTAAGGAGAAAAT
ACCGCATCAGGCGCTCTTCCGCTTCCTCGCTCACTGACTCGCTGCGCTCGGTCGTTCGGCTGCGGCGAGC
GGTATCAGCTCACTCAAAGGCGGTAATACGGTTATCCACAGAATCAGGGGATAACGCAGGAAAGAACATG
TGAGCAAAAGGCCAGCAAAAGGCCAGGAACCGTAAAAAGGCCGCGTTGCTGGCGTTTTTCCATAGGCTCC
GCCCCCCTGACGAGCATCACAAAAATCGACGCTCAAGTCAGAGGTGGCGAAACCCGACAGGACTATAAAG
ATACCAGGCGTTTCCCCCTGGAAGCTCCCTCGTGCGCTCTCCTGTTCCGACCCTGCCGCTTACCGGATAC
CTGTCCGCCTTTCTCCCTTCGGGAAGCGTGGCGCTTTCTCATAGCTCACGCTGTAGGTATCTCAGTTCGG
TGTAGGTCGTTCGCTCCAAGCTGGGCTGTGTGCACGAACCCCCCGTTCAGCCCGACCGCTGCGCCTTATC
CGGTAACTATCGTCTTGAGTCCAACCCGGTAAGACACGACTTATCGCCACTGGCAGCAGCCACTGGTAAC
AGGATTAGCAGAGCGAGGTATGTAGGCGGTGCTACAGAGTTCTTGAAGTGGTGGCCTAACTACGGCTACA
CTAGAAGGACAGTATTTGGTATCTGCGCTCTGCTGAAGCCAGTTACCTTCGGAAAAAGAGTTGGTAGCTC
TTGATCCGGCAAACAAACCACCGCTGGTAGCGGTGGTTTTTTTGTTTGCAAGCAGCAGATTACGCGCAGA
AAAAAAGGATCTCAAGAAGATCCTTTGATCTTTTCTACGGGGTCTGACGCTCAGTGGAACGAAAACTCAC
GTTAAGGGATTTTGGTCATGAGATTATCAAAAAGGATCTTCACCTAGATCCTTTTAAATTAAAAATGAAG
TTTTAAATCAATCTAAAGTATATATGAGTAAACTTGGTCTGACAGTTACCAATGCTTAATCAGTGAGGCA
CCTATCTCAGCGATCTGTCTATTTCGTTCATCCATAGTTGCCTGACTCCCCGTCGTGTAGATAACTACGA
TACGGGAGGGCTTACCATCTGGCCCCAGTGCTGCAATGATACCGCGAGACCCACGCTCACCGGCTCCAGA
TTTATCAGCAATAAACCAGCCAGCCGGAAGGGCCGAGCGCAGAAGTGGTCCTGCAACTTTATCCGCCTCC
ATCCAGTCTATTAATTGTTGCCGGGAAGCTAGAGTAAGTAGTTCGCCAGTTAATAGTTTGCGCAACGTTG
TTGCCATTGCCGCGGTTCGGTGATGCCACGATCCTCGCCCTGCTGGCGAAGATCGAAGAGAAGCAGGACG
AGCTTGGCAAGGTCATGATGGGCGTGGTCCGCCCGAGGGCAGAGCCATGACTTTTTCCACCGCGGTGGCG
GCCGCTCTAGACGGTAATAGGGATCGGAGAAGTCGACGCGGGCCCGGAGCTGCGGGCTCACCGCCATCGA
GGCGATGATAGCATCGCCCCGGTTCGAGGTGAGCGCGTCGACCAGGGTCTCGAAGCGGCGCATCTGCACC
GTGCAGGTGACCTTGATCTCCTCGCAGAGCGCGCGGGCGAGATCGACGTTGAAGCCGGCCGGATTGCCGT
CGGCGCCGGTGTAGTTGAACGGCGGATAGTCGGTCTCGGTCAAAAAGCGGATCACGGTCAGGCGCGACAG
GTCCGGCCGCTCCGGCCGCCGCCGCGGGTCCCAGAAGCCGGGCACGGCCTGCGGGGCCGCCTGGGGCGCG
ACCTGCGGGGTGACCTGGGGCGCCGCCGGAGGCTGCTTGGCCGGGGCCTGCGCCTGCGCGCCGGGCAAGC
CGGCGAACAGGCAGGCGCCGACGGCCAGCCCTGTCAGCAAGCCACGGGCAGATTTGGACGATTTCGCCTG
TTGCGATGGAGCCATCGGCCGGAAATGAACGAATTTCGTTGGGATCGGAGGGCCTTATAGACCATCCGCC
CGGGAACGCGAGCGCCGATTGCGGTCAGGGTGAAGGTGCGCTCCCTCTCCCGCTTGCGGGAGGGGGGCGG
GGAGAGGGTGTCTCCGCGGAGGGACAATCCCCGAGAGGAGAGAGCCCTCACCCGGCGCTCTGCCATAGCC
GAGGCTTTGCCTCGGCGTCTTAGAGGACGGCCGCCAAAAGCGGCCTATACCTCTCCCGCAAGCGGGAGAG
GTTACACCGAGGACGCGGTCCGACCGATCCACCAAACTACAGATAACGCCTGCAAGACGTCGGTACCTTA
CTTGTACAGCTCGTCCATGCCGAGAGTGATCCCGGCGGCGGTCACGAACTCCAGCAGGACCATGTGATCG
CGCTTCTCGTTGGGGTCTTTGCTCAGCTTGGACTGGTAGCTCAGGTAGTGGTTGTCGGGCAGCAGCACGG
GGCCGTCGCCGATGGGGGTGTTCTGCTGGTAGTGGTCGGCGAGCTGCACGCCGCCGTCCTCGATGTTGTG
GCGGATCTTGAAGTTGGCCTTGATGCCGTTCTTCTGCTTGTCGGCGGTGATATAGACGTTGTGGCTGTTG
TAGTTGTACTCCAGCTTGTGCCCCAGGATGTTGCCGTCCTCCTTGAAGTCGATGCCCTTCAGCTCGATGC
GGTTCACCAGGGTGTCGCCCTCGAACTTCACCTCGGCGCGGGTCTTGTAGTTGCCGTCGTCCTTGAAGAA
GATGGTGCGCTCCTGGACGTAGCCTTCGGGCATGGCGGACTTGAAGAAGTCGTGCTGCTTCATGTGGTCG
GGGTAGCGGGCGAAGCACTGCACGCCGTAGCCCAGGGTGGTCACGAGGGTGGGCCAGGGCACGGGCAGCT
TGCCGGTGGTGCAGATCAGCTTCAGGGTCAGCTTGCCGTAGGTGGCATCGCCCTCGCCCTCGCCGGACAC
GCTGAACTTGTGGCCGTTTACGTCGCCGTCCAGCTCGACCAGGATGGGCACCACCCCGGTGAACAGCTCC
TCGCCCTTGCTCACCATAATTATATCTCCTTCTTATTTCTAGTCAAGATCTTGATCCCCTGCGCCATCAG
ATCCTTGGCGGCAAGAAAGCCATCCAGTTTACTTTGCAGGGCTTCCCAACCTTACCAGAGGGCGCCCCAG
CTGGCAATTCCGGTTCGCTTGCTGTCCATAAAACCGCCCAGTCTAGCTATCGCCATGTAAGCCCACTGCA
AGCTACCTGCTTTCTCTTTGCGCTTGCGTTTTCCCTTGTCCAGATAGCCCAGTAGCTGACATTCATCCGG
GGTCAGCACCGTTTCTGCGGACTGGCTTTCTACGTGTTCCGCTTCCTTTAGCAGCCCTTGCGCCCTGAGT
GCTTGCGGCAGCGTGCGAGCTCGAATTCCGTATGGCAATGAAAGACGGTGAGCTGGTGATATGGGATAGT
GTTCACCCTTGTTACACCGTTTTCCATGAGCAAACTGAAACGTTTTCATCGCTCTGGAGTGAATACCACG
ACGATTTCCGGCAGTTTCTACACATATATTCGCAAGATGTGGCGTGTTACGGTGAAAACCTGGCCTATTT
CCCTAAAGGGTTTATTGAGAATATGTTTTTCGTCTCAGCCAATCCCTGGGTGAGTTTCACCAGTTTTGAT
TTAAACGTGGCCAATATGGACAACTTCTTCGCCCCCGTTTTCACCATGGGCAAATATTATACGCAAGGCG
ACAAGGTGCTGATGCCGCTGGCGATTCAGGTTCATCATGCCGTTTGTGATGGCTTCCATGTCGGCAGAAT
GCTTAATGAATTACAACAGTACTGCGATGAGTGGCAGGGCGGGGCGTAATTTTTTTAAGGCAGTTATTGG
TGCCCTTAAACGCCTGGTTGCTACGCCTGAATAAGTGATAATAAGCGGATGAATGGCAGAAATTCGAAAG
CAAATTCGACCCGGTCGTCGGTTCAGGGCAGGGTCGTTAAATAGCCGCTTATGTCTATTGCTGGTTTACC
GGTTTATTGACTACCGGAAGCAGTGTGACCGTGTGCTTCTCAAATGCCTGAGGCCAGTTTGCTCAGGCTC
TCCCCGTGGAGGTAATAATTGACGATATGATCCAGCCGACCAGGCTTTCCACGCCCGCGTGCCGCTCCAT
GTCGTTCGCGCGGTTCTCGGAAACGCGCTGCCGCGTTTCGTGATTGTCACGCTCAAGCCCGTAGTCCCGT
TCGAGCGTCGCGCAGAGGTCAGCGAGGGCGCGGTAGGCCCGATACGGCTCATGGATGGTGTTTCGGGTCG
GGTGAATCTTGTTGATGGCGATATGGATGTGCAGGTTGTCGGTGTCGTGATGCACGGCACTGACGCGCTG
ATGCTCGGCGAAGCCAAGCCCAGCGCAGATGCGGTCCTCAATCGCGCGCAACGTCTCCGCGTCGGGCTTC
TCTCCCGCGCGGAAGCTAACCAGCAGGTGATAGGTCTTGTCGGCCTCGGAACGGGTGTTGCCGTGCTGGG
TCGCCATCACCTCGGCCATGACAGCGGGCAGGGTGTTTGCCTCGCAGTTCGTGACGCGCACGTGACCCAG
GCGCTCGGTCTTGCCTTGCTCGTCGGTGATGTACTTCACCAGCTCCGCGAAGTCGCTCTTCTTGATGGAG
CGCATGGGGACGTGCTTGGCAATCACGCGCACCCCCCGGCCGTTTTAGCGGCTAAAAAAGTCATGGCTCT
GCCCTCGGGCGGACCACGCCCATCATGACCTTGCCAAGCTCGTCCTGCTTCTCTTCGATCTTCGCCAGCA
GGGCGAGGATCGTGGCATCACCGAACCGCGCCGTGCGCGGGTCGTCGGTGAGCCAGAGTTTCAGCAGGCC
GCCCAGGCGGCCCAGGTCGCCATTGATGCGGGCCAGCTCGCGGACGTGCTCATAGTCCACGACGCCCGTG
ATTTTGTAGCCCTGGCCGACGGCCAGCAGGTAGGCCGACAGGCTCATGCCGGCCGCCGCCGCCTTTTCCT
CAATCGCTCTTCGTTCGTCTGGAAGGCAGTACACCTTGATAGGTGGGCTGCCCTTCCTGGTTGGCTTGGT
TTCATCAGCCATCCGCTTGCCCTCATCTGTTACGCCGGCGGTAGCCGGCCAGCCTCGCAGAGCAGGATTC
CCGTTGAGCACCGCCAGGTGCGAATAAGGGACAGTGAAGAAGGAACACCCGCTCGCGGGTGGGCCTACTT
CACCTATCCTGCCCGGCTGACGCCGTTGGATACACCAAGGAAAGTCTACACGAACCCTTTGGCAAAATCC
TGTATATCGTGCGAAAAAGGATGGATATACCGAAAAAATCGCTATAATGACCCCGAAGCAGGGTTATGCA
GCGGAAAAGCGCTGCTTCCCTGCTGTTTTGTGGAATATCTACCGACTGGAAACAGGCAAATGCAGGAAAT
TACTGAACTGAGGGGACAGGCGAGAGACGATGCCAAAGAGCTACACCGACGAGCTGGCCGAGTGGGTTGA
ATCCCGCGCGGCCAAGAAGCGCCGGCGTGATGAGGCTGCGGTTGCGTTCCTGGCGGTGAGGGCGGATGTC
GAGGCGGCGTTAGCGTCCGGCTATGCGCTCGTCACCATTTGGGAGCACATGCGGGAAACGGGGAAGGTCA
AGTTCTCCTACGAGACGTTCCGCTCGCACGCCAGGCGGCACATCAAGGCCAAGCCCGCCGATGTGCCCGC
ACCGCAGGCCAAGGCTGCGGAACCCGCGCCGGCACCCAAGACGCCGGAGCCACGGCGGCCGAAGCAGGGG
GGCAAGGCTGAAAAGCCGGCCCCCGCTGCGGCCCCGACCGGCTTCACCTTCAACCCAACACCGGACAAAA
AGGATCTACTGTAATGGCGAAAATTCACATGGTTTTGCAGGGCAAGGGCGGGGTCGGCAAGTCGGCCATC
GCCGCGATCATTGCGCAGTACAAGATGGACAAGGGGCAGACACCCTTGTGCATCGACACCGACCCGGTGA
ACGCGACGTTCGAGGGCTACAAGGCCCTGAACGTCCGCCGGCTGAACATCATGGCCGGCGACGAAATTAA
CTCGCGCAACTTCGACACCCTGGTCGAGCTGATTGCGCCGACCAAGGATGACGTGGTGATCCTCTACGCC
GGACGCATCGTGGCCGGCATCACCGGCGCCACAGGTGCGGTTGCTGGCGCCTATATCGCCGACATCACCG
ATGGGGAAGATCCTTGAAGCTGTCCCTGATGGTCGTCATCTACCTGCCTGGACAGCATGGCCTGCAACGC
GGGCATCCCGATGCCGCCGGAAGCGAGAAGAATCATAATGGGGAAGGCCATCCAGCCTCGCGTCGCGAAC
GCCAGCAAGACGTAGCCCAGCGCGTCGGCCGCCATGCCGGCGATAATGGCCTGCTTCTCGCCGAAACGTT
TGGTGGCGGGACCAGTGACGAAGGCTTGAGCGAGGGCGTGCAAGATTCCGAATACCGCAAGCGACAGGCC
ATGTTTGACAGCTTATCATCGATA
