>Addgene plasmid #67033 | pRJPaph-sYFP2 | addgene partial sequence | sequence record 121463 | pRJPaph-R1 5'-GGAAATCGTCGTGGTATTCAc-3'
AACGTTTCAGTTTGCTCATGGAAAACGGTGTAACAAGGGTGAACACTATCCCATATCACCAGCTCACCGT
CTTTCATTGCCATACGGAATTCGAGCTCGCACGCTGCCGCAAGCACTCAGGGCGCAAGGGCTGCTAAAGG
AAGCGGAACACGTAGAAAGCCAGTCCGCAGAAACGGTGCTGACCCCGGATGAATGTCAGCTACTGGGCTA
TCTGGACAAGGGAAAACGCAAGCGCAAAGAGAAAGCAGGTAGCTTGCAGTGGGCTTACATGGCGATAGCT
AGACTGGGCGGTTTTATGGACAGCAAGCGAACCGGAATTGCCAGCTGGGGCGCCCTCTGGTAAGGTTGGG
AAGCCCTGCAAAGTAAACTGGATGGCTTTCTTGCCGCCAAGGATCTGATGGCGCAGGGGATCAAGATCTT
GACTAGAAATAAGAAGGAGATATAATTATGGTGAGCAAGGGCGAGGAGCTGTTCACCGGGGTGGTGCCCA
TCCTGGTCGAGCTGGACGGCGACGTAAACGGCCACAAGTTCAGCGTGTCCGGCGAGGGCGAGGGCGATGC
CACCTACGGCAAGCTGACCCTGAAGCTGATCTGCACCACCGGCAAGCTGCCCGTGCCCTGGCCCACCCTC
GTGACCACCCTGGGCTACGGCGTGCAGTGCTTCGCCCGCTACCCCGACCACATGAAGCAGCACGACTTCT
TCAAGTCCGCCATGCCCGAAGGCTACGTCCAGGAGCGCACCATCTTCTTCAAGGACGACGGCAACTACAA
GACCCGCGCCGAGGTGAAGTTCGAGGGCGACACCCTGGTGAACCGCATCGAGCTGAAGGGCATCGACTTC
AAGGAGGACGGCAACATCCTGGGGCACAAGCTGGAGTACAACTACAACAGCCACAACGTCTATATCACCG
CCGACAAGCAGAAGAACGGCATCAAGGCCAACTTCAAGATCCGCCACAACATCGAGGACGGCGGCGTGCA
GCTCGCCGACCACTACCAGCAGAACACCCCCATCGGCGACGGCCCCGTGCTGCTGCCCGACAACCACTAC
