>Addgene plasmid #67033 | pRJPaph-sYFP2 | addgene partial sequence | sequence record 121489 | pRJPaph-F1 5'-AAGTGGTCCTGCAACTTTATCC-3'
TTAATTGTTGCCGGGAAGCTAGAGTAAGTAGTTCGCCAGTTAATAGTTTGCGCAACGTTGTTGCCATTGC
CGCGGTTCGGTGATGCCACGATCCTCGCCCTGCTGGCGAAGATCGAAGAGAAGCAGGACGAGCTTGGCAA
GGTCATGATGGGCGTGGTCCGCCCGAGGGCAGAGCCATGACTTTTTCCACCGCGGTGGCGGCCGCTCTAG
ACGGTAATAGGGATCGGAGAAGTCGACGCGGGCCCGGAGCTGCGGGCTCACCGCCATCGAGGCGATGATA
GCATCGCCCCGGTTCGAGGTGAGCGCGTCGACCAGGGTCTCGAAGCGGCGCATCTGCACCGTGCAGGTGA
CCTTGATCTCCTCGCAGAGCGCGCGGGCGAGATCGACGTTGAAGCCGGCCGGATTGCCGTCGGCGCCGGT
GTAGTTGAACGGCGGATAGTCGGTCTCGGTCAAAAAGCGGATCACGGTCAGGCGCGACAGGTCCGGCCGC
TCCGGCCGCCGCCGCGGGTCCCAGAAGCCGGGCACGGCCTGCGGGGCCGCCTGGGGCGCGACCTGCGGGG
TGACCTGGGGCGCCGCCGGAGGCTGCTTGGCCGGGGCCTGCGCCTGCGCGCCGGGCAAGCCGGCGAACAG
GCAGGCGCCGACGGCCAGCCCTGTCAGCAAGCCACGGGCAGATTTGGACGATTTCGCCTGTTGCGATGGA
GCCATCGGCCGGAAATGAACGAATTTCGTTGGGATCGGAGGGCCTTATAGACCATCCGCCCGGGAACGCG
AGCGCCGATTGCGGTCAGGGTGAAGGTGCGCTCCCTCTCCCGCTTGCGGGAGGGGGGCGGGGAGAGGGTG
TCTCCGCGGAGGGACAATCCCCGAGAGGAGAGAGCCCTCACCCGGCGCTCTGCCATAGCCGAGGCTTTGC
CTCGGCGTCTTAGAGGACGGCCGCCAAAAGCGGCCTATACCTCTCCCGCAAGCGGGAGAGGTTACACCGA
GGACGCGGTCCGACCGATCCACCAAACTACAGATAACGCCTGCAAGACGTCGGTACCT
