>Addgene plasmid #67033 | pRJPaph-sYFP2 | addgene partial sequence | sequence record 121490 | EXFP-internal-F 5'-ACGACGGCAACTACAAGACC-3'
GTTCGAGGGCGACACCCTGGTGAACCGCATCGAGCTGAAGGGCATCGACTTCAAGGAGGACGGCAACATC
CTGGGGCACAAGCTGGAGTACAACTACAACAGCCACAACGTCTATATCACCGCCGACAAGCAGAAGAACG
GCATCAAGGCCAACTTCAAGATCCGCCACAACATCGAGGACGGCGGCGTGCAGCTCGCCGACCACTACCA
GCAGAACACCCCCATCGGCGACGGCCCCGTGCTGCTGCCCGACAACCACTACCTGAGCTACCAGTCCAAG
CTGAGCAAAGACCCCAACGAGAAGCGCGATCACATGGTCCTGCTGGAGTTCGTGACCGCCGCCGGGATCA
CTCTCGGCATGGACGAGCTGTACAAGTAAGGTACCGACGTCTTGCAGGCGTTATCTGTAGTTTGGTGGAT
CGGTCGGACCGCGTCCTCGGTGTAACCTCTCCCGCTTGCGGGAGAGGTATAGGCCGCTTTTGGCGGCCGT
CCTCTAAGACGCCGAGGCAAAGCCTCGGCTATGGCAGAGCGCCGGGTGAGGGCTCTCTCCTCTCGGGGAT
TGTCCCTCCGCGGAGACACCCTCTCCCCGCCCCCCTCCCGCAAGCGGGAGAGGGAGCGCACCTTCACCCT
GACCGCAATCGGCGCTCGCGTTCCCGGGCGGATGGTCTATAAGGCCCTCCGATCCCAACGAAATTCGTTC
ATTTCCGGCCGATGGCTCCATCGCAACAGGCGAAATCGTCCAAATCTGCCCGTGGCTTGCTGACAGGGCT
GGCCGTCGGCGCCTGCCTGTTCGCCGGCTTGCCCGGCGCGCAGGCGCAGGCCCCGGCCAAGCAGCCTCCG
GCGGCGCCCCAGGTCACCCCGCAGGTCGCGCCCCAGGCGGCCCCGCAGGCCGTGCCCGGCTTCTGGGACC
CGCGGCGGCGGCCGGA
